Addgene plasmid #47365: HLH Bmal Pas 1-465-VenC L95E
Purpose: Bmal fragment cloned with Venus tag used for mutation
Depositing lab: Joseph Takahashi. Depositing organization: University of Texas Southwestern Medical Center. Publication: Crystal structure of the heterodimeric CLOCK:BMAL1 transcriptional activator complex. Huang N, Chelliah Y, Shan Y, Taylor CA, Yoo SH, Partch C, Green CB, Zhang H, Takahashi JS. Science. 2012 Jul 13;337(6091):189-94. doi: 10.1126/science.1222804. Epub 2012 May 31. PubMed 22653727.
Backbone
  Vector backbone: pEGFP-C1
  Backbone manufacturer: Clontech
  Vector type: Mammalian Expression
Growth in bacteria
  Bacterial resistance: Kanamycin, 50 μg/mL
  Growth temperature: 37°C
  Growth strain: DH5alpha
  Copy number: High Copy
Gene/Insert
  Gene/Insert name: BMAL
  Species: M. musculus (mouse)
  Mutation: aa 1-465, L95E
  Entrez Gene: Bmal1 (a.k.a. Arnt3, Arntl, BMAL1b, MOP3, bHLHe5, bmal1b')
  Promoter: CMV
  Tag / fusion protein: Venus aa 156-239 (C terminal on backbone)
  Cloning method: Restriction Enzyme; 5′ cloning site unknown (unknown if destroyed); 3′ cloning site unknown (unknown if destroyed)
  Sequencing primers: 5′ CMV-F
Terms and licenses: Academic/Nonprofit Terms; Industry Terms: Not Available to Industry
How to cite: HLH Bmal Pas 1-465-VenC L95E was a gift from Joseph Takahashi (Addgene plasmid # 47365 ; http://n2t.net/addgene:47365 ; RRID:Addgene_47365)
