[The description below was written by a language model from this plasmid's Addgene catalogue record.]
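Description:
HLH Bmal Pas 1-465-VenC L95E is a mammalian expression plasmid built on the pEGFP-C1 backbone. It is maintained in bacteria as a high-copy plasmid under kanamycin selection. The record includes no feature table, so other backbone elements, such as the replication origin or any marker for selecting mammalian cells, cannot be confirmed for this derivative. The restriction sites used for cloning are also not recorded.

The insert is a truncated mouse BMAL1 (Bmal1/Arntl) covering amino acids 1-465. As the construct name indicates, this region spans the basic helix-loop-helix (HLH) domain and the PAS domain region of the protein. It carries a single point substitution, L95E. Expression is driven by the CMV promoter, a strong constitutive promoter in most mammalian cell lines. The BMAL1 fragment is fused at its C terminus to a partial Venus fluorescent protein, residues 156-239. This C-terminal Venus piece is not fluorescent by itself. Fragments of this kind are typically used in bimolecular fluorescence complementation, where signal is restored only when a partner protein carrying the complementary N-terminal Venus half is brought close by a protein-protein interaction. The record does not name the assay or the partner construct.

The stated purpose is simply a Venus-tagged BMAL1 fragment used for mutation. The associated work concerns the structure of the heterodimeric CLOCK:BMAL1 transcriptional activator complex. This makes it plausible that the L95E variant was used to test how that residue contributes to BMAL1's interaction with its partner in cells, compared with the wild-type fragment.
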