>Addgene plasmid #47365 | HLH Bmal Pas 1-465-VenC L95E | addgene partial sequence | sequence record 69447 | SV40pA-rev
TTAACAACAACAATTGCATTCATTTTATGTTTCAGGTTCAGGGGGAGGTGTGGGAGGTTTTTTAAAGCAA
GTAAAACCTCTACAAATGTGGTATGGCTGATTATGATCAGTTATCTAGATCCGGTGGATCCCGAGGGCAG
CATTCCGGACTTGTACAGCTCGTCCATGCCGAGAGTGATCCCGGCGGCGGTCACGAACTCCAGCAGGACC
ATGTGATCGCGCTTCTCGTTGGGGTCTTTGCTCAGGGCGGACTGGTAGCTCAGGTAGTGGTTGTCGGGCA
GCAGCACGGGGCCGTCGCCGATGGGGGTGTTCTGCTGGTAGTGGTCGGCGAGCTGCACGCCGCCGTCCTC
GATGTTGTGGCGGATCTTGAAGTTGGCCTTGATGCCGTTCTTCTGCTTGTCCACCATGGTGGCGACCGGG
CTGTCCATGCTGTGGGGGGGTGCTGTTAGCTGCGGGAAGGTTGGGTCCCCGCCTTCCAGGACATTGGCTA
AAACAACAGTGTTGGTTGAGACAATGTATTCAACTTCCTTGGTCCACGGGTTCATGAAACTGAACCATCG
ACTTCGTAGCGTGATAAAAGAACCATCTTTGATCTTAAACTTATAGCAATTAGTTGTGATCTTTTCTCTT
GTCTGTAAAACTTGCCTGTGACATTCTGCGAGGTGTCCTATGTCGTCTTGATGAAAATACTCATAACATG
ATGTACCTAGAAGTTCCTGTGGTAGATACGCCAAAATAGCTGTCGCCCTCTGATCTACAAAAACAAATTT
CCCATCTATTGCGTGTCGAGAAACGTACTCCATA
