>Addgene plasmid #47365 | HLH Bmal Pas 1-465-VenC L95E | addgene partial sequence | sequence record 69525 | egfp-c 5'-CATGGTCCTGCTGGAGTTCGTG-3'
GACGAGCTGTACAAGTCCGGAATGCTGCCCTCGGGATCCACCGGATCTAGATAACTGATCATAATCAGCC
ATACCACATTTGTAGAGGTTTTACTTGCTTTAAAAAACCTCCCACACCTCCCCCTGAACCTGAAACATAA
AATGAATGCAATTGTTGTTGTTAACTTGTTTATTGCAGCTTATAATGGTTACAAATAAAGCAATAGCATC
ACAAATTTCACAAATAAAGCATTTTTTTCACTGCATTCTAGTTGTGGTTTGTCCAAACTCATCAATGTAT
CTTAAGGCGTAAATTGTAAGCGTTAATATTTTGTTAAAATTCGCGTTAAATTTTTGTTAAATCAGCTCAT
TTTTTAACCAATAGGCCGAAATCGGCAAAATCCCTTATAAATCAAAAGAATAGACCGAGATAGGGT
[37 nt withheld, positions 417-453]
AAAGAACGTGGACTCCAACGTCAAAGG
[49 nt withheld, positions 481-529]
T
[91 nt withheld, positions 531-621]
G
[124 nt withheld, positions 623-746]
CAGGTGGCACTTTTCGGGGAAATGTGCGCGGAACCCCTATTTGTTTATTTTTCTAAATACATTCAAATAT
GTATCCGCTCATGAGACAATAACCCTGATAAATGCTTCAATAATATTGAAAAAGGAAGAGTCCTGAGGCG
GAAAGAACCAGCTGTGGAATGTGTGTCAGTTAGGGTGTGGAAAGTCCCCAGGCTCCCCAGCAGGCAGAAG
TATGCAAAGCATGCATCTCAATTAGTCAGCAACC
