>Addgene plasmid #47365 | HLH Bmal Pas 1-465-VenC L95E | addgene partial sequence | sequence record 71573 | CMV-F 5'-CGCAAATGGGCGGTAGGCGTG-3'
TGAACCGTCAGATCCGCTAGCATGGCGGACCAGAGAATGGACATTTCCTCAACCATCAGCGACTTCATGT
CTCCGGGCCCCACCGACCTACTCTCCGGTTCCCTGGGCACCAGTGGTGTGGACTGCAATCGCAAGAGGAA
AGGCAGTGCCACTGACTACCAAGAAAGTATGGACACAGACAAAGATGACCCTCATGGAAGGTTAGAATAT
GCAGAACACCAAGGAAGGATCAAGAATGCAAGGGAGGCCCACAGTCAGATTGAAAAGAGGCGTCGGGACA
AAATGAACAGTTTCATTGATGAAGAGGCTTCTTTGGTACCAACATGCAATGCAATGTCCAGGAAGTTAGA
TAAACTCACCGTGCTAAGGATGGCTGTTCAGCACATGAAAACTTTGAGAGGTGCCACCAACCCATACACA
GAAGCAAACTACAAGCCAACATTTCTATCAGATGACGAACTGAAACACCTAATTCTCAGGGCAGCAGATG
GATTTTTGTTTGTCGTAGGATGTGACCGAGGGAAGATCCTCTTTGTCTCCGAGTCTGTCTTCAAGATCCT
CAATTATAGCCAGAATGACCTTATTGGCCAGAGCTTGTTTGACTACCTGCATCCAAAAGATATTGCCAAA
GTTAAGGAACAGCTATCTTCCTCGGACACTGCGCCCCGGGAGCGACTCATTGATGCCAAGACTGGACTTC
CGGTTAAAACGGATATAACCCCTGGGCCCTCCCGGCTATGCTCTGGAGCCCGCCGCTCTTTCTTCTGTAG
AATGAAGTGCAACAGGCCTTCAGTAAAGGTGGAAGATAAGGACTTCGCCTCTACCTGTTCAAAGAAAAAA
GCAGATCGAAAAAGCTTCTGCACAATCCACAGCACAGGCTATTTG
